>Addgene plasmid #33141 | pFA6a-GFP-bleMX6 | depositor full sequence | sequence record 39187 | pFA6a-GFP-bleMX6 sequence 4447 bps
GAACGCGGCCGCCAGCTGAAGCTTCGTACGCTGCAGGTCGACGGATCCCCGGGTTAATTAACAGTAAAGG
AGAAGAACTTTTCACTGGAGTTGTCCCAATTCTTGTTGAATTAGATGGTGATGTTAATGGGCACAAATTT
TCTGTCAGTGGAGAGGGTGAAGGTGATGCAACATACGGAAAACTTACCCTTAAATTTATTTGCACTACTG
GAAAACTACCTGTTCCATGGCCAACACTTGTCACTACTTTCACTTATGGTGTTCAATGCTTTTCAAGATA
CCCAGATCATATGAAACGGCATGACTTTTTCAAGAGTGCCATGCCCGAAGGTTATGTACAGGAAAGAACT
ATATTTTTCAAAGATGACGGGAACTACAAGACACGTGCTGAAGTCAAGTTTGAAGGTGATACCCTTGTTA
ATAGAATCGAGTTAAAAGGTATTGATTTTAAAGAAGATGGAAACATTCTTGGACACAAATTGGAATACAA
CTATAACTCACACAATGTATACATCATGGCAGACAAACAAAAGAATGGAATCAAAGTTAACTTCAAAATT
AGACACAACATTGAAGATGGAAGCGTTCAACTAGCAGACCATTATCAACAAAATACTCCAATTGGCGATG
GCCCTGTCCTTTTACCAGACAACCATTACCTGTCCACACAATCTGCCCTTTCGAAAGATCCCAACGAAAA
GAGAGACCACATGGTCCTTCTTGAGTTTGTAACAGCTGCTGGGATTACACATGGCATGGATGAACTATAC
AAATAGGGCGCGCCACTTCTAAATAAGCGAATTTCTTATGATTTATGATTTTTATTATTAAATAAGTTAT
AAAAAAAATAAGTGTATACAAATTTTAAAGTGACTCTTAGGTTTTAAAACGAAAATTCTTATTCTTGAGT
AACTCTTTCCTGTAGGTCAGGTTGCTTTCTCAGGTATAGTATGAGGTCGCTCTTATTGACCACACCTCTA
CCGGCAGATCCGCTAGGGATAACAGGGTAATATAGATCTGTTTAGCTTGCCTCGTCCCCGCCGGGTCACC
CGGCCAGCGACATGGAGGCCCAGAATACCCTCCTTGACAGTCTTGACGTGCGCAGCTCAGGGGCATGATG
TGACTGTCGCCCGTACATTTAGCCCATACATCCCCATGTATAATCATTTGCATCCATACATTTTGATGGC
CGCACGGCGCGAAGCAAAAATTACGGCTCCTCGCTGCAGACCTGCGAGCAGGGAAACGCTCCCCTCACAG
ACGCGTTGAATTGTCCCCACGCCGCGCCCCTGTAGAGAAATATAAAAGGTTAGGATTTGCCACTGAGGTT
CTTCTTTCATATACTTCCTTTTAAAATCTTGCTAGGATACAGTTCTCACATCACATCCGAACATAAACAA
CCATGGCCAAGTTGACCAGTGCCGTTCCGGTGCTCACCGCGCGCGACGTCGCCGGAGCGGTCGAGTTCTG
GACCGACCGGCTCGGGTTCTCCCGGGACTTCGTGGAGGACGACTTCGCCGGTGTGGTCCGGGACGACGTG
ACCCTGTTCATCAGCGCGGTCCAGGACCAGGTGGTGCCGGACAACACCCTGGCCTGGGTGTGGGTGCGCG
GCCTGGACGAGCTGTACGCCGAGTGGTCGGAGGTCGTGTCCACGAACTTCCGGGACGCCTCCGGGCCGGC
CATGACCGAGATCGGCGAGCAGCCGTGGGGGCGGGAGTTCGCCCTGCGCGACCCGGCCGGCAACTGCGTG
CACTTCGTGGCCGAGGAGCAGGACTGATCAGTACTGACAATAAAAAGATTCTTGTTTTCAAGAACTTGTC
ATTTGTATAGTTTTTTTATATTGTAGTTGTTCTATTTTAATCAAATGTTAGCGTGATTTATATTTTTTTT
CGCCTCGACATCATCTGCCCAGATGCGAAGTTAAGTGCGCAGAAAGTAATATCATGCGTCAATCGTATGT
GAATGCTGGTCGCTATACTGCTGTCGATTCGATACTAACGCCGCCATCCAGTTTAAACGAGCTCGAATTC
ATCGATGATATCAGATCCACTAGTGGCCTATGCGGCCGCGGATCTGCCGGTCTCCCTATAGTGAGTCGTA
TTAATTTCGATAAGCCAGGTTAACCTGCATTAATGAATCGGCCAACGCGCGGGGAGAGGCGGTTTGCGTA
TTGGGCGCTCTTCCGCTTCCTCGCTCACTGACTCGCTGCGCTCGGTCGTTCGGCTGCGGCGAGCGGTATC
AGCTCACTCAAAGGCGGTAATACGGTTATCCACAGAATCAGGGGATAACGCAGGAAAGAACATGTGAGCA
AAAGGCCAGCAAAAGGCCAGGAACCGTAAAAAGGCCGCGTTGCTGGCGTTTTTCCATAGGCTCCGCCCCC
CTGACGAGCATCACAAAAATCGACGCTCAAGTCAGAGGTGGCGAAACCCGACAGGACTATAAAGATACCA
GGCGTTTCCCCCTGGAAGCTCCCTCGTGCGCTCTCCTGTTCCGACCCTGCCGCTTACCGGATACCTGTCC
GCCTTTCTCCCTTCGGGAAGCGTGGCGCTTTCTCAATGCTCACGCTGTAGGTATCTCAGTTCGGTGTAGG
TCGTTCGCTCCAAGCTGGGCTGTGTGCACGAACCCCCCGTTCAGCCCGACCGCTGCGCCTTATCCGGTAA
CTATCGTCTTGAGTCCAACCCGGTAAGACACGACTTATCGCCACTGGCAGCAGCCACTGGTAACAGGATT
AGCAGAGCGAGGTATGTAGGCGGTGCTACAGAGTTCTTGAAGTGGTGGCCTAACTACGGCTACACTAGAA
GGACAGTATTTGGTATCTGCGCTCTGCTGAAGCCAGTTACCTTCGGAAAAAGAGTTGGTAGCTCTTGATC
CGGCAAACAAACCACCGCTGGTAGCGGTGGTTTTTTTGTTTGCAAGCAGCAGATTACGCGCAGAAAAAAA
GGATCTCAAGAAGATCCTTTGATCTTTTCTACGGGGTCTGACGCTCAGTGGAACGAAAACTCACGTTAAG
GGATTTTGGTCATGAGATTATCAAAAAGGATCTTCACCTAGATCCTTTTAAATTAAAAATGAAGTTTTAA
ATCAATCTAAAGTATATATGAGTAAACTTGGTCTGACAGTTACCAATGCTTAATCAGTGAGGCACCTATC
TCAGCGATCTGTCTATTTCGTTCATCCATAGTTGCCTGACTCCCCGTCGTGTAGATAACTACGATACGGG
AGGGCTTACCATCTGGCCCCAGTGCTGCAATGATACCGCGAGACCCACGCTCACCGGCTCCAGATTTATC
AGCAATAAACCAGCCAGCCGGAAGGGCCGAGCGCAGAAGTGGTCCTGCAACTTTATCCGCCTCCATCCAG
TCTATTAATTGTTGCCGGGAAGCTAGAGTAAGTAGTTCGCCAGTTAATAGTTTGCGCAACGTTGTTGCCA
TTGCTACAGGCATCGTGGTGTCACGCTCGTCGTTTGGTATGGCTTCATTCAGCTCCGGTTCCCAACGATC
AAGGCGAGTTACATGATCCCCCATGTTGTGCAAAAAAGCGGTTAGCTCCTTCGGTCCTCCGATCGTTGTC
AGAAGTAAGTTGGCCGCAGTGTTATCACTCATGGTTATGGCAGCACTGCATAATTCTCTTACTGTCATGC
CATCCGTAAGATGCTTTTCTGTGACTGGTGAGTACTCAACCAAGTCATTCTGAGAATAGTGTATGCGGCG
ACCGAGTTGCTCTTGCCCGGCGTCAATACGGGATAATACCGCGCCACATAGCAGAACTTTAAAAGTGCTC
ATCATTGGAAAACGTTCTTCGGGGCGAAAACTCTCAAGGATCTTACCGCTGTTGAGATCCAGTTCGATGT
AACCCACTCGTGCACCCAACTGATCTTCAGCATCTTTTACTTTCACCAGCGTTTCTGGGTGAGCAAAAAC
AGGAAGGCAAAATGCCGCAAAAAAGGGAATAAGGGCGACACGGAAATGTTGAATACTCATACTCTTCCTT
TTTCAATATTATTGAAGCATTTATCAGGGTTATTGTCTCATGAGCGGATACATATTTGAATGTATTTAGA
AAAATAAACAAATAGGGGTTCCGCGCACATTTCCCCGAAAAGTGCCACCTGACGTCTAAGAAACCATTAT
TATCATGACATTAACCTATAAAAATAGGCGTATCACGAGGCCCTTTCGTCTCGCGCGTTTCGGTGATGAC
GGTGAAAACCTCTGACACATGCAGCTCCCGGAGACGGTCACAGCTTGTCTGTAAGCGGATGCCGGGAGCA
GACAAGCCCGTCAGGGCGCGTCAGCGGGTGTTGGCGGGTGTCGGGGCTGGCTTAACTATGCGGCATCAGA
GCAGATTGTACTGAGAGTGCACCATATGGACATATTGTCGTTAGAACGCGGCTACAATTAATACATAACC
TTATGTATCATACACATACGATTTAGGTGACACTATA
Features (pLannotate 1.2.2; 11 found; start..end, strand, type, name):
     63..776     +  CDS            GFP: Aequoria victoria green fluorescent protein
    797..984     +  terminator     ADH1 terminator: S. cerevisiae ADH1; transcription terminator for the S. cerevisiae alcohol dehydrogenase 1 (ADH1) gene
   1059..1980    +  gene           bleMX6: yeast selectable marker conferring phleomycin resistance
   2085..2103    -  promoter       T7 promoter: promoter for bacteriophage T7 RNA polymerase
   2125..2178    -  CDS            lacI (fragment): lac repressor; lacI; The lac repressor binds to the lac operator to inhibit transcription in E. coli. This inhibition can be relieved by adding lactose or isopropyl-β-D-thiogalactopyranoside (IPTG).
   2361..2949    -  rep_origin     ori: high-copy-number ColE1/pMB1/pBR322/pUC origin of replication
   3120..3980    -  CDS            AmpR: β-lactamase; bla; confers resistance to ampicillin, carbenicillin, and related antibiotics
   3981..4085    -  promoter       AmpR promoter: bla
   4180..4215    +  CDS            rop (fragment): Rop protein, which maintains plasmids at low copy number; rop
   4317..4368    +  misc_feature   bom (fragment): basis of mobility region from pBR322
   4431..2       +  promoter       SP6 promoter (across the origin): promoter for bacteriophage SP6 RNA polymerase
