[The description below was written by a language model from this plasmid's Addgene catalogue record and pLannotate feature annotations shown in this document.]
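Description:
pFA6a-GFP-bleMX6 is a 4,447 bp PCR-template plasmid built on the pFA6a backbone for tagging chromosomal genes with GFP in yeast. The associated vector series was developed for epitope tagging and gene disruption in the fission yeast Schizosaccharomyces pombe. It is maintained in E. coli as a high-copy plasmid through a ColE1/pUC-type origin and is selected with ampicillin via the β-lactamase gene and its native promoter. No yeast origin of replication or centromere is annotated. This fits a plasmid that serves as a source of a tagging module rather than one that replicates in yeast.

The module consists of three adjacent parts in the same orientation. The first is an Aequorea victoria GFP coding sequence with no annotated upstream promoter, the second is the S. cerevisiae ADH1 transcription terminator, and the third is the bleMX6 marker cassette, which confers resistance to phleomycin/Zeocin in yeast. In pFA6a-type systems, the module is normally amplified with primers carrying homology to the target locus. Homologous recombination then places GFP in frame at the 3' end of the gene. The fusion is expressed from the endogenous promoter and terminated by the ADH1 terminator, while bleMX6 allows selection of integrants.

SP6 and T7 phage promoters flank the module. The short lacI, rop and bom fragments detected are backbone remnants with no expected function. The depositor notes a mutation in the bleomycin-resistance gene that does not affect its function. The drug marker is an alternative to other selection cassettes when several loci are tagged or disrupted in one strain.
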