Addgene plasmid #33141: pFA6a-GFP-bleMX6
Purpose: genomic GFP tagging in yeast
Depositing lab: Eishi Noguchi. Depositing organization: Drexel University. Publication: New vectors for epitope tagging and gene disruption in Schizosaccharomyces pombe. Gadaleta MC, Iwasaki O, Noguchi C, Noma K, Noguchi E. Biotechniques. 2013 Nov;55(5):257-63. doi: 10.2144/000114100. PubMed 24215641.
Backbone
  Vector backbone: pFA6a
  Selectable markers: Zeocin
Growth in bacteria
  Bacterial resistance: Ampicillin, 100 μg/mL
  Growth temperature: 37°C
  Growth strain: DH5alpha
  Copy number: High Copy
Gene/Insert 1
  Gene/Insert name: bleMX6
Gene/Insert 2
  Gene/Insert name: GFP
Terms and licenses: Academic/Nonprofit Terms; Industry Terms: Not Available to Industry
Depositor comments: There is a mutation in the Bleo gene, but it does not affect function.
How to cite: pFA6a-GFP-bleMX6 was a gift from Eishi Noguchi (Addgene plasmid # 33141 ; http://n2t.net/addgene:33141 ; RRID:Addgene_33141)
