>Addgene plasmid #33141 | pFA6a-GFP-bleMX6 | addgene partial sequence | sequence record 41592 | SP6 5'-ATTTAGGTGACACTATAG-3'
GCTGCAGGTCGACGGATCCCCGGGTTAATTAACAGTAAAGGAGAAGAACTTTTCACTGGAGTTGTCCCAA
TTCTTGTTGAATTAGATGGTGATGTTAATGGGCACAAATTTTCTGTCAGTGGAGAGGGTGAAGGTGATGC
AACATACGGAAAACTTACCCTTAAATTTATTTGCACTACTGGAAAACTACCTGTTCCATGGCCAACACTT
GTCACTACTTTCACTTATGGTGTTCAATGCTTTTCAAGATACCCAGATCATATGAAACGGCATGACTTTT
TCAAGAGTGCCATGCCCGAAGGTTATGTACAGGAAAGAACTATATTTTTCAAAGATGACGGGAACTACAA
GACACGTGCTGAAGTCAAGTTTGAAGGTGATACCCTTGTTAATAGAATCGAGTTAAAAGGTATTGATTTT
AAAGAAGATGGAAACATTCTTGGACACAAATTGGAATACAACTATAACTCACACAATGTATACATCATGG
CAGACAAACAAAAGAATGGAATCAAAGTTAACTTCAAAATTAGACACAACATTGAAGATGGAAGCGTTCA
ACTAGCAGACCATTATCAACAAAATACTCCAATTGGCGATGGCCCTGTCCTTTTACCAGACAACCATTAC
CTGTCCACACAATCTGCCCTTTCGAAAGATCCCAACGAAAAGAGAGACCACATGGTCCTTCTTGAGTTTG
TAACAGCTGCTGGGATTACACATGGCATGGATGAACTATACAAATAGGGCGCGCCACTTCTAAATAAGCG
AATTTCTTATGATTTATGATTTTTATTATTAAATAAGTTAT
