>Addgene plasmid #33141 | pFA6a-GFP-bleMX6 | addgene partial sequence | sequence record 41593 | T7 5'-TAATACGACTCACTATAGGG-3'
CACTAGTGGATCTGATATCATCGATGAATTCGAGCTCGTTTAAACTGGATGGCGGCGTTAGTATCGAATC
GACAGCAGTATAGCGACCAGCATTCACATACGATTGACGCATGATATTACTTTCTGCGCACTTAACTTCG
CATCTGGGCAGATGATGTCGAGGCGAAAAAAAATATAAATCACGCTAACATTTGATTAAAATAGAACAAC
TACAATATAAAAAAACTATACAAATGACAAGTTCTTGAAAACAAGAATCTTTTTATTGTCAGTACTGATC
AGTCCTGCTCCTCGTCCACGAAGTGCACGCAGTTGCCGGCCGGGTCGCGCAGGGCGAACTCCCGCCCCCA
CGGCTGCTCGCCGATCTCGGTCATGGCCGGCCCGGAGGCGTCCCGGAAGTTCGTGGACACGACCTCCGAC
CACTCGGCGTACAGCTCGTCCAGGCCGCGCACCCACACCCAGGCCAGGGTGTTGTCCGACACCACCTGGT
CCTGGACCGCGCTGATGAACAGGGTCACGTCGTCCCGGACCACACCGGCGAAGTCGTCCTCCACGAAGTC
CCGGGAGAACCCGAGCCGGTCGGTCCAGAACTCGACCGCTCCGGCGACGTCGCGCGCGGTGAGCACCGGA
ACGGCACTGGTCAACTTGGCCATGGTTGTTTATGTTCGGATGTGATGTGAGAACTGTATCCTAGCAAGAT
TTTAAAAGGAAGTATATGAAAGAAGAACCTCAGTGGCAAATCCTAACCTTT
